>Addgene plasmid #178961 | pSYC-176 | addgene full sequence | sequence record 356610 | Addgene NGS Result
TTCGCCATTCAGGCTGCGCAACTGTTGGGAAGGGCGATCGGTGCGGGCCTCTTCGCTATTACGCCAGTCG
ACCGCCAATTCAATATGGCGTATATGGACTCATGCCAATTCAATATGGTGGATCTGGACCTGTGCCAATT
CAATATGGCGTATATGGACTCGTGCCAATTCAATATGGTGGATCTGGACCCCAGCCAATTCAATATGGCG
GACTTGGCACCATGCCAATTCAATATGGCGGACCTGGCACTGTGCCAACTGGGGAGGGGTCTACTTGGCA
CGGTGCCAAGTTTGAGGAGGGGTCTTGGCCCTGTGCCAAGTCCGCCATATTGAATTGGCATGGTGCCAAT
AATGGCGGCCATATTGGCTATATGCCAGGATCAATATATAGGCAATATCCAATATGGCCCTATGCCAATA
TGGCTATTGGCCAGGTTCAATACTATGTATTGGCCCTATGCCATATAGTATTCCATATATGGGTTTTCCT
ATTGACGTAGATAGCCCCTCCCAATGGGCGGTCCCATATACCATATATGGGGCTTCCTAATACCGCCCAT
AGCCACTCCCCCATTGACGTCAATGGTCTCTATATATGGTCTTTCCTATTGACGTCATATGGGCGGTCCT
ATTGACGTATATGGCGCCTCCCCCATTGACGTCAATTACGGTAAATGGCCCGCCTGGCTCAATGCCCATT
GACGTCAATAGGACCACCCACCATTGACGTCAATGGGATGGCTCATTGCCCATTCATATCCGTTCTCACG
CCCCCTATTGACGTCAATGACGGTAAATGGCCCACTTGGCAGTACATCAATATCTATTAATAGTAACTTG
GCAAGTACATTACTATTGGAAGTACGCCAGGGTACATTGGCAGTACTCCCATTGACGTCAATGGCGGTAA
ATGGCCCGCGATGGCTGCCAAGTACATCCCCATTGACGTCAATGGGGAGGGGCAATGACGCAAATGGGCG
TTCCATTGACGTAAATGGGCGGTAGGCGTGCCTAATGGGAGGTCTATATAAGCAATGCTCGTTTAGGGAA
CCGCCATTCTGCCTGGGGACGTCGGAGCAAGCTTGATTTAGGTGACACTATAGAATACAAGCTACTTGTT
CTTTTTGCAGGATCCATGGAGAGGAGACGCATCACCTCCGCTGCTCGCCGCTCCTACGTCTCCTCAGGGG
AGATGATGGTGGGGGGCCTGGCTCCTGGCCGCCGTCTGGGTCCTGGCACCCGCCTCTCCCTGGCTCGAAT
GCCCCCTCCACTCCCGACCCGGGTGGATTTCTCCCTGGCTGGGGCACTCAATGCTGGCTTCAAGGAGACC
CGGGCCAGTGAGCGGGCAGAGATGATGGAGCTCAATGACCGCTTTGCCAGCTACATCGAGAAGGTTCGCT
TCCTGGAACAGCAAAACAAGGCGCTGGCTGCTGAGCTGAACCAGCTGCGGGCCAAGGAGCCCACCAAGCT
GGCAGACGTCTACCAGGCTGAGCTGCGAGAGCTGCGGCTGCGGCTCGATCAACTCACCGCCAACAGCGCC
CGGCTGGAGGTTGAGAGGGACAATCTGGCACAGGACCTGGCCACTGTGAGGCAGAAGCTCCAGGATGAAA
CCAACCTGAGGCTGGAAGCCGAGAACAACCTGGCTGCCTATAGACAGGAAGCAGATGAAGCCACCCTGGC
CCGTCTGGATCTGGAGAGGAAGATTGAGTCGCTGGAGGAGGAGATCCGGTTCTTGAGGAAGATCCACGAG
GAGGAGGTTCGGGAACTCCAGGAGCAGCTGGCCCGACAGCAGGTCCATGTGGAGCTTGACGTGGCCAAGC
CAGACCTCACCGCAGCCCTGAAAGAGATCCGCACGCAGTATGAGGCAATGGCGTCCAGCAACATGCATGA
AGCCGAAGAGTGGTACCGCTCCAAGTTTGCAGACCTGACAGACGCTGCTGCCCGCAACGCGGAGCTGCTC
CGCCAGGCCAAGCACGAAGCCAACGACTACCGGCGCCAGTTGCAGTCCTTGACCTGCGACCTGGAGTCTC
TGCGCGGCACGAACGAGTCCCTGGAGAGGCAGATGCGCGAGCAGGAGGAGCGGCACGTGCGGGAGGCGGC
CAGTTATCAGGAGGCGCTGGCGCGGCTGGAGGAAGAGGGGCAGAGCCTCAAGGACGAGATGGCCCGCCAC
TTGCAGGAGTACCAGGACCTGCTCAATGTCAAGCTGGCCCTGGACATCGAGATCGCCACCTACAGGAAGC
TGCTAGAGGGCGAGGAGAACCGGATCACCATTCCCGTGCAGACCTTCTCCAACCTGCAGATTCGAGAAAC
CAGCCTGGACACCAAGTCTGTGTCAGAAGGCCACCTCAAGAGGAACATCGTGGTGAAGACCGTGGAGATG
CGGGATGGAGAGGTCATTAAGGAGTCCAAGCAGGAGCACAAGGATGTGATGATGATATCTGGCGCGCCTA
CCATGGGGCCCGGCGACTACAAGGATGACGATGACAAGGGCGACTACAAGGATGACGATGACAAGGGCGA
CTACAAGGATGACGATGACAAGGGCCGGCCTAAGATCACCGGTCCCGGGCTTAAGGAGCTCGCATGCGGA
AGCGGAGCTACTAACTTCAGCCTGCTGAAGCAGGCTGGAGACGTGGAGGAGAACCCTGGACCTAGATCTG
GAATTCAAGGCCTCTCGAGCCTCTAGATAGCTAGCCTCCCTATAGTGAGTCGTATTACGTAGATCCAGAC
ATGATAAGATACATTGATGAGTTTGGACAAACCACAACTAGAATGCAGTGAAAAAAATGCTTTATTTGTG
AAATTTGTGATGCTATTGCTTTATTTGTAACCATTATAAGCTGCAATAAACAAGTTAACAACAACAATTG
CATTCATTTTATGTTTCAGGTTCAGGGGGAGGTGTGGGAGGTTTTTTAATTCGCGGCCGCGGCGCCAATG
CATTGGGCCCGGTACCCAGCTTTTGTTCCCTTTAGTGAGGGTTAATTGCGCGCTTGGCGTAATCATGGTC
ATAGCTGTTTCCTGTGTGAAATTGTTATCCGCTCACAATTCCACACAACATACGAGCCGGGAGCATAAAG
TGTAAAGCCTGGGGTGCCTAATGAGTGAGCTAACTCACATTAATTGCGTTGCGCTCACTGCCCGCTTTCC
AGTCGGGAAACCTGTCGTGCCAGCTGCATTAATGAATCGGCCAACGCGCGGGGAGAGGCGGTTTGCGTAT
TGGGCGCTCTTCCGCTTCCTCGCTCACTGACTCGCTGCGCTCGGTCGTTCGGCTGCGGCGAGCGGTATCA
GCTCACTCAAAGGCGGTAATACGGTTATCCACAGAATCAGGGGATAACGCAGGAAAGAACATGTGAGCAA
AAGGCCAGCAAAAGGCCAGGAACCGTAAAAAGGCCGCGTTGCTGGCGTTTTTCCATAGGCTCCGCCCCCC
TGACGAGCATCACAAAAATCGACGCTCAAGTCAGAGGTGGCGAAACCCGACAGGACTATAAAGATACCAG
GCGTTTCCCCCTGGAAGCTCCCTCGTGCGCTCTCCTGTTCCGACCCTGCCGCTTACCGGATACCTGTCCG
CCTTTCTCCCTTCGGGAAGCGTGGCGCTTTCTCATAGCTCACGCTGTAGGTATCTCAGTTCGGTGTAGGT
CGTTCGCTCCAAGCTGGGCTGTGTGCACGAACCCCCCGTTCAGCCCGACCGCTGCGCCTTATCCGGTAAC
TATCGTCTTGAGTCCAACCCGGTAAGACACGACTTATCGCCACTGGCAGCAGCCACTGGTAACAGGATTA
GCAGAGCGAGGTATGTAGGCGGTGCTACAGAGTTCTTGAAGTGGTGGCCTAACTACGGCTACACTAGAAG
AACAGTATTTGGTATCTGCGCTCTGCTGAAGCCAGTTACCTTCGGAAAAAGAGTTGGTAGCTCTTGATCC
GGCAAACAAACCACCGCTGGTAGCGGTGGTTTTTTTGTTTGCAAGCAGCAGATTACGCGCAGAAAAAAAG
GATCTCAAGAAGATCCTTTGATCTTTTCTACGGGGTCTGACGCTCAGTGGAACGAAAACTCACGTTAAGG
GATTTTGGTCATGAGATTATCAAAAAGGATCTTCACCTAGATCCTTTTAAATTAAAAATGAAGTTTTAAA
TCAATCTAAAGTATATATGAGTAAACTTGGTCTGACAGTTACCAATGCTTAATCAGTGAGGCACCTATCT
CAGCGATCTGTCTATTTCGTTCATCCATAGTTGCCTGACTCCCCGTCGTGTAGATAACTACGATACGGGA
GGGCTTACCATCTGGCCCCAGTGCTGCAATGATACCGCGAGACCCACGCTCACCGGCTCCAGATTTATCA
GCAATAAACCAGCCAGCCGGAAGGGCCGAGCGCAGAAGTGGTCCTGCAACTTTATCCGCCTCCATCCAGT
CTATTAATTGTTGCCGGGAAGCTAGAGTAAGTAGTTCGCCAGTTAATAGTTTGCGCAACGTTGTTGCCAT
TGCTACAGGCATCGTGGTGTCACGCTCGTCGTTTGGTATGGCTTCATTCAGCTCCGGTTCCCAACGATCA
AGGCGAGTTACATGATCCCCCATGTTGTGCAAAAAAGCGGTTAGCTCCTTCGGTCCTCCGATCGTTGTCA
GAAGTAAGTTGGCCGCAGTGTTATCACTCATGGTTATGGCAGCACTGCATAATTCTCTTACTGTCATGCC
ATCCGTAAGATGCTTTTCTGTGACTGGTGAGTACTCAACCAAGTCATTCTGAGAATAGTGTATGCGGCGA
CCGAGTTGCTCTTGCCCGGCGTCAATACGGGATAATACCGCGCCACATAGCAGAACTTTAAAAGTGCTCA
TCATTGGAAAACGTTCTTCGGGGCGAAAACTCTCAAGGATCTTACCGCTGTTGAGATCCAGTTCGATGTA
ACCCACTCGTGCACCCAACTGATCTTCAGCATCTTTTACTTTCACCAGCGTTTCTGGGTGAGCAAAAACA
GGAAGGCAAAATGCCGCAAAAAAGGGAATAAGGGCGACACGGAAATGTTGAATACTCATACTCTTCCTTT
TTCAATATTATTGAAGCATTTATCAGGGTTATTGTCTCATGAGCGGATACATATTTGAATGTATTTAGAA
AAATAAACAAATAGGGGTTCCGCGCACATTTCCCCGAAAAGTGCCACCTAAATTGTAAGCGTTAATATTT
TGTTAAAATTCGCGTTAAATTTTTGTTAAATCAGCTCATTTTTTAACCAATAGGCCGAAATCGGCAAAAT
CCCTTATAAATCAAAAGAATAGACCGAGATAGGGT
[37 nt withheld, positions 5286-5322]
AAAGAACGTGGACTCCAACGTCAAAGG
[49 nt withheld, positions 5350-5398]
T
[91 nt withheld, positions 5400-5490]
G
[124 nt withheld, positions 5492-5615]
CCCA
Features (pLannotate 1.2.2; 18 found; start..end, strand, type, name):
      1..67      -  CDS            lacZα (fragment): LacZα fragment of β-galactosidase; lacZ fragment
     74..1051    +  promoter       CMV IE94 promoter: enhancer/promoter region of simian cytomegalovirus major immediate early transcription unit IE94
   1086..1104    +  promoter       SP6 promoter: promoter for bacteriophage SP6 RNA polymerase
   1136..2431    +  CDS            GFAP: GFAP_HUMAN - Experimental evidence at protein level: Swiss-Prot protein existence level 1. GFAP, a class-III intermediate filament, is a cell-specific marker that, during the development of the central nervous system, distinguishes astrocytes from other glial cells. From Homo sapiens (Human).
   2468..2488    +  CDS            FLAG (fragment): FLAG® epitope tag, followed by an enterokinase cleavage site
   2495..2515    +  CDS            FLAG (fragment): FLAG® epitope tag, followed by an enterokinase cleavage site
   2522..2542    +  CDS            FLAG (fragment): FLAG® epitope tag, followed by an enterokinase cleavage site
   2699..2717    -  promoter       T7 promoter: promoter for bacteriophage T7 RNA polymerase
   2722..2856    -  polyA_signal   SV40 poly(A) signal: SV40 polyadenylation signal
   2969..2987    -  promoter       T3 promoter: promoter for bacteriophage T3 RNA polymerase
   3032..3048    -  protein_bind   lac operator: The lac repressor binds to the lac operator to inhibit transcription in E. coli. This inhibition can be relieved by adding lactose or isopropyl-β-D-thiogalactopyranoside (IPTG). lac repressor encoded by lacI
   3056..3086    -  promoter       lac promoter: promoter for the E. coli lac operon
   3101..3122    -  protein_bind   CAP binding site: CAP binding activates transcription in the presence of cAMP. E. coli catabolite activator protein
   3135..3227    -  CDS            lacI (fragment): lac repressor; lacI; The lac repressor binds to the lac operator to inhibit transcription in E. coli. This inhibition can be relieved by adding lactose or isopropyl-β-D-thiogalactopyranoside (IPTG).
   3410..3998    -  rep_origin     ori: high-copy-number ColE1/pMB1/pBR322/pUC origin of replication
   4169..5029    -  CDS            AmpR: β-lactamase; bla; confers resistance to ampicillin, carbenicillin, and related antibiotics
   5030..5134    -  promoter       AmpR promoter: bla
   5187..5615    -  rep_origin     f1 ori (sequence partly withheld): f1 bacteriophage origin of replication; arrow indicates direction of (+) strand synthesis
