[The description below was written by a language model from this plasmid's Addgene catalogue record and pLannotate feature annotations shown in this document.]
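Description:
pSYC-176 is a mammalian expression plasmid of about 5.6 kb built on the pCS4+3xFLAG-p2A backbone, a CS2-type vector. It carries the human glial fibrillary acidic protein (GFAP) coding sequence, a 1,296 bp insert cloned between BamHI and EcoRV sites that both remain intact. Transcription in mammalian cells is driven by the simian cytomegalovirus IE94 enhancer/promoter, and an SV40 polyadenylation signal is annotated downstream of the cassette (on the reverse strand in the feature table). The GFAP open reading frame is followed by three tandem FLAG epitope repeats supplied by the backbone, so the protein is made with a C-terminal 3xFLAG tag for detection or immunoprecipitation with anti-FLAG antibodies. Although the backbone name refers to a P2A element, no 2A peptide is annotated in the feature table, so the record does not show whether one is retained.

An SP6 promoter sits between the CMV IE94 promoter and the insert, which in vectors of this family allows in vitro synthesis of sense mRNA. T7 and T3 promoters lie downstream in the opposite orientation. SP6 and T3 sites are also listed as sequencing primer positions. In E. coli the plasmid is maintained through a high-copy ColE1/pUC-type origin and selected with ampicillin through the β-lactamase gene. An f1 origin and remnants of the lac region (lac promoter and operator, lacZα and lacI fragments) come from the parental cloning vector. GFAP is a class III intermediate filament protein characteristic of astrocytes. The associated publication concerns aggregation-prone GFAP mutations in Alexander disease, which suggests that this construct supplies tagged human GFAP for expression and aggregation studies. The record lists no mutation in this insert.
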