Addgene plasmid #178961: pSYC-176
Purpose: Expresses human GFAP fused to 3xFLAG tag in mammalian cells
Depositing lab: Seok-Yong Choi. Depositing organization: Chonnam National University. Publication: Aggregation-prone GFAP mutation in Alexander disease validated using a zebrafish model. Lee SH, Nam TS, Kim KH, Kim JH, Yoon W, Heo SH, Kim MJ, Shin BA, Perng MD, Choy HE, Jo J, Kim MK, Choi SY. BMC Neurol. 2017 Sep 7;17(1):175. doi: 10.1186/s12883-017-0938-7. PubMed 28882119.
Backbone
  Vector backbone: pCS4+3xFLAG-p2A
  Backbone size w/o insert (bp): 4326
  Total vector size (bp): 5622
  Vector type: Mammalian Expression
Growth in bacteria
  Bacterial resistance: Ampicillin, 100 μg/mL
  Growth temperature: 37°C
  Growth strain: DH5alpha
  Copy number: High Copy
Gene/Insert
  Gene/Insert name: Glial fibrillary acidic protein (alt name: GFAP)
  Species: H. sapiens (human)
  Insert size (bp): 1296
  GenBank ID: NM_002055.5
  Entrez Gene: GFAP (a.k.a. ALXDRD)
  Promoter: CMV IE94 Promoter
  Tag / fusion protein: 3xFLAG (C terminal on backbone)
  Cloning method: Restriction Enzyme; 5′ cloning site BamHI (not destroyed); 3′ cloning site EcoRV (not destroyed)
  Sequencing primers: 5′ SP6; 3′ T3
Terms and licenses: Academic/Nonprofit Terms; Industry Terms: Not Available to Industry
How to cite: pSYC-176 was a gift from Seok-Yong Choi (Addgene plasmid # 178961 ; http://n2t.net/addgene:178961 ; RRID:Addgene_178961)
